>Addgene plasmid #39369 | TAL2011 | depositor partial sequence | sequence record 49671 | TAL2011 sequence 926 bps
GAACCTGACCCCAGACCAGGTAGTCGCAATCGCGAACAATAATGGGGGAAAGCAAGCCCTGGAAACCGTG
CAAAGGTTGTTGCCGGTCCTTTGTCAAGACCACGGCCTTACACCGGAGCAAGTCGTGGCCATTGCATCCC
ACGACGGTGGCAAACAGGCTCTTGAGACGGTTCAGAGACTTCTCCCAGTTCTCTGTCAAGCCCACGGGCT
GACTCCCGATCAAGTTGTAGCGATTGCGTCGAACATTGGAGGGAAACAAGCATTGGAGACTGTCCAACGG
CTCCTTCCCGTGTTGTGTCAAGCCCACGGTTTGACGCCTGCACAAGTGGTCGCCATCGCCAACAACAACG
GCGGTAAGCAGGCGCTGGAAACAGTACAGCGCCTGCTGCCTGTACTGTGCCAGGATCATGGACTGACCCC
AGACCAGGTAGTCGCAATCGCGTCGAACATTGGGGGAAAGCAAGCCCTGGAAACCGTGCAAAGGTTGTTG
CCGGTCCTTTGTCAAGACCACGGCCTTACACCGGAGCAAGTCGTGGCCATTGCAAGCAATGGGGGTGGCA
AACAGGCTCTTGAGACGGTTCAGAGACTTCTCCCAGTTCTCTGTCAAGCCCACGGGCTGACTCCCGATCA
AGTTGTAGCGATTGCGAATAACAATGGAGGGAAACAAGCATTGGAGACTGTCCAACGGCTCCTTCCCGTG
TTGTGTCAAGCCCACGGTTTGACGCCTGCACAAGTGGTCGCCATCGCCTCCAATATTGGCGGTAAGCAGG
CGCTGGAAACAGTACAGCGCCTGCTGCCTGTACTGTGCCAGGATCATGGACTGACCCCAGACCAGGTAGT
CGCAATCGCGTCGAACATTGGGGGAAAGCAAGCCCTGGAAACCGTGCAAAGGTTGTTGCCGGTCCTTTGT
CAAGACCACGGCCTGA
