>Addgene plasmid #39369 | TAL2011 | addgene partial sequence | sequence record 52693 | JDS-TALEN-F 5'-TAGGGGTCGGTAAACAGTGG-3'
TGTGGCGGGTGAGCTTAGGGGGCCTCCGCTCCAGCTCGACACCGGGCAGCTGCTGAAGATCGCGAAGAGA
GGGGGAGTAACAGCGGTAGAGGCAGTGCACGCCTGGCGCAATGCGCTCACCGGGGCCCCCTTGAACCTGA
CCCCAGACCAGGTAGTCGCAATCGCGAACAATAATGGGGGAAAGCAAGCCCTGGAAACCGTGCAAAGGTT
GTTGCCGGTCCTTTGTCAAGACCACGGCCTTACACCGGAGCAAGTCGTGGCCATTGCATCCCACGACGGT
GGCAAACAGGCTCTTGAGACGGTTCAGAGACTTCTCCCAGTTCTCTGTCAAGCCCACGGGCTGACTCCCG
ATCAAGTTGTAGCGATTGCGTCGAACATTGGAGGGAAACAAGCATTGGAGACTGTCCAACGGCTCCTTCC
CGTGTTGTGTCAAGCCCACGGTTTGACGCCTGCACAAGTGGTCGCCATCGCCAACAACAACGGCGGTAAG
CAGGCGCTGGAAACAGTACAGCGCCTGCTGCCTGTACTGTGCCAGGATCATGGACTGACCCCAGACCAGG
TAGTCGCAATCGCGTCGAACATTGGGGGAAAGCAAGCCCTGGAAACCGTGCAAAGGTTGTTGCCGGTCCT
TTGTCAAGACCACGGCCTTACACCGGAGCAAGTCGTGGCCATTGCAAGCAATGGGGGTGGCAAACAGGCT
CTTGAGACGGTTCAGAGACTTCTCCCAGTTCTCTGTCAAGCCCACGGGCTGACTCCCGATCAAGTTGTAG
CGATTGCGAATAACAATGGAGGGAAACAAGCATTGGAGACTGTCCAACGGCTCCTTCCCGTGTTGTGTCA
AGCCCACGGTTTGACGCCTGCACAAGTGGTCGCCATCGCCTCCAATATTGGC
