[The description below was written by a language model from this plasmid's Addgene catalogue record.]
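Description:
TAL2011 is a mammalian expression plasmid encoding the right-hand monomer of a TALE nuclease pair directed against the eGFP reporter gene (eGFP-TALEN-06-Right). It is built on the JDS71 backbone, a roughly 6.4 kb TALEN expression vector, into which an approximately 0.9 kb array of TAL effector repeats was inserted by restriction cloning at BsmBI sites. BsmBI is a type IIS enzyme, so both sites were destroyed on ligation and the repeat array joins the flanking backbone sequences without retaining them. The plasmid is maintained at high copy in E. coli under ampicillin selection. The record does not include a feature table, so the origin of replication and other backbone elements are not itemised.

Expression in mammalian cells is driven by the CMV promoter. The vector type also lists T7, indicating a T7 promoter that would allow in vitro transcription of the coding sequence. The backbone supplies an N-terminal 3X Flag tag for detecting the protein and a C-terminal wild-type FokI nuclease domain. The inserted repeats provide the DNA-binding specificity for a short half-site in eGFP. Because FokI cleaves only as a dimer, this construct is meant to be co-delivered with the matching left-hand TALEN so that the two monomers bind opposing half-sites and make a double-strand break between them.

The plasmid comes from work on high-throughput FLASH assembly of TALENs, where eGFP-targeted nucleases are consistent with use in reporter-disruption assays of nuclease activity. The catalogue lists the insert species as human, although the target is eGFP. The depositor notes that the repetitive array is prone to recombination and recommends verifying the plasmid by diagnostic digest before use.
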