Addgene plasmid #39369: TAL2011
Depositing lab: Keith Joung. Depositing organization: Massachusetts General Hospital. Publication: FLASH assembly of TALENs for high-throughput genome editing. Reyon D, Tsai SQ, Khayter C, Foden JA, Sander JD, Joung JK. Nat Biotechnol. 2012 Apr 8. doi: 10.1038/nbt.2170. PubMed 22484455.
Backbone
  Vector backbone: JDS71
  Backbone manufacturer: Joung lab (Addgene Plasmid # 32287)
  Backbone size w/o insert (bp): 6447
  Vector type: Mammalian Expression ; T7
Growth in bacteria
  Bacterial resistance: Ampicillin, 100 μg/mL
  Growth temperature: 37°C
  Growth strain: XL1 Blue
  Copy number: High Copy
Gene/Insert
  Gene/Insert name: eGFP-TALEN-06-Right
  Species: H. sapiens (human)
  Insert size (bp): 926
  Promoter: CMV
  Tag / fusion protein: 3X Flag (N terminal on backbone); WT FOKI (C terminal on backbone)
  Cloning method: Restriction Enzyme; 5′ cloning site BsmBI (destroyed during cloning); 3′ cloning site BsmBI (destroyed during cloning)
  Sequencing primers: 5′ CMV-F
Terms and licenses: Academic/Nonprofit Terms; Industry Terms: Not Available to Industry
Depositor comments: Target binding site: TGCAGATGAAC To reduce the chance of recombination in this plasmid, do not grow in liquid culture for more than 12-14 hours. It is strongly recommended that users perform a diagnostic digest to verify this plasmid prior to use. For example, a double digest of the plasmid with BamHI and KpnI should result in two bands at 1.6kb and 5.8kb
How to cite: TAL2011 was a gift from Keith Joung (Addgene plasmid # 39369 ; http://n2t.net/addgene:39369 ; RRID:Addgene_39369)
